>Addgene plasmid #127369 | R4pGWB601_UBQ10p-miniTurbo-NES-YFP | addgene full sequence | sequence record 246339 | Addgene NGS Result
AAACTAGGATAAATTATCGCGCGCGGTGTCATCTATGTTACTAGATCGGGAATTGGTTCCGGAACCAATT
CGTAATCATGTCATAGCTGTTTCCTGTGTGAAATTGTTATCCGCTCACAATTCCACACAACATACGAGCC
GGAAGCATAAAGTGTAAAGCCTGGGGTGCCTAATGAGTGAGCTAACTCACATTAGGCTGAATTAGGCGCG
CCTATTTCTATTAATTCCCGATCTAGTAACATAGATGACACCGCGCGCGATAATTTATCCTAGTTTGCGC
GCTATATTTTGTTTTCTATCGCGTATTAAATGTATAATTGCGGGACTCTAATCATAAAAACCCATCTCAT
AAATAACGTCATGCATTACATGTTAATTATTACATGCTTAACGTAATTCAACAGAAATTATATGATAATC
ATCGCAAGACCGGCAACAGGATTCAATCTTAAGAAACTTTATTGCCAAATGTTTGAACGATCGGGGAAAT
TCGAGCTGGGGACGTCCCCAGCTCGGTACCCCCTCCTGGGCACGGTCGTACGCGATCCGCCGCGGTTCCA
CCTCACCATTGCGGGTATGCCAGTTGAGTTCGATGAGTTCCCGTACCAGCTCCAACTCGGGCGATGCCAC
GCGCACTCCGTTCAGATCTCGGTGACGGGCAGGACCGGACGGGGCGGTACCGGCAGGCTGAAGTCCAGCT
GCCAGAAACCCACGTCATGCCAGTTCCCGTGCTTGAAGCCGGCCGCCCGCAGCATGCCGCGGGGGGCATA
TCCGAGCGCCTCGTGCATGCGCACGCTCGGGTCGTTGGGCAGCCCGATGACAGCGACCACGCTCTTGAAG
CCCTGTGCCTCCAGGGACTTCAGCAGGTGGGTGTAGAGCGTGGAGCCCAGTCCCGTCCGCTGGTGGCGGG
GGGAGACGTACACGGTCGACTCGGCCGTCCAGTCGTAGGCGTTGCGTGCCTTCCAGGGGCCCGCGTAGGC
GATGCCGGCGACCTCGCCGTCCACCTCGGCGACGAGCCAGGGATAGCGCTCCCGCAGACGGACGAGGTCG
TCCGTCCACTCCTGCGGTTCCTGCGGCTCGGTACGGAAGTTGACCGTGCTTGTCTCGATGTAGTGGTTGA
CGATGGTGCAGACCGCCGGCATGTCCGCCTCGGTGGCACGGCGGATGTCGGCCGGGCGTCGTTCTGGGCT
CATATCTTATTGCCCCCCGGGATCAGATCTGGATTGAGAGTGAATATGAGACTCTAATTGGATACCGAGG
GGAATTTATGGAACGTCAGTGGAGCATTTTTGACAAGAAATATTTGCTAGCTGATAGTGACCTTAGGCGA
CTTTTGAACGCGCAATAATGGTTTCTGACGTATGTGCTTAGCTCATTAAACTCCAGAAACCCGCGGCTGA
GTGGCTCCTTCAACGTTGCGGTTCTGTCAGTTCCAAACGTAAAACGGCTTGTCCCGCGTCATCGGCGGGG
GTCATAACGTGACTCCCTTAATTCTCCGCTCATGATCTTGATCCCCTGCGCCATCAGATCCTTGGCGGCA
AGAAAGCCATCCAGTTTACTTTGCAGGGCTTCCCAACCTTACCAGAGGGCGCCCCAGCTGGCAATTCCGG
TTCGCTTGCTGTCCATAAAACCGCCCAGTCTAGCTATCGCCATGTAAGCCCACTGCAAGCTACCTGCTTT
CTCTTTGCGCTTGCGTTTTCCCTTGTCCAGATAGCCCAGTAGCTGACATTCATCCGGGGTCAGCACCGTT
TCTGCGGACTGGCTTTCTACGTGTTCCGCTTCCTTTAGCAGCCCTTGCGCCCTGAGTGCTTGCGGCAGCG
TGAAGCTGATCCGTCGAGATTAATAGAAATAAATTCAGCCTAATTCGGCGTTAATTCAGTACATTAAAAA
CGTCCGCAATGTGTTATTAAGTTGTCTAAGCGTCAATTTGTTTACACCACAATATATCCTGCCACCAGCC
AGCCAACAGCTCCCCGACCGGCAGCTCGGCACAAAATCACCACTCGATACAGGCAGCCCATCAGTCCGGG
ACGGCGTCAGCGGGAGAGCCGTTGTAAGGCGGCAGACTTTGCTCATGTTACCGATGCTATTCGGAAGAAC
GGCAACTAAGCTGCCGGGTTTGAAACACGGATGATCTCGCGGAGGGTAGCATGTTGATTGTAACGATGAC
AGAGCGTTGCTGCCTGTGATCAATTCGGGCACGAACCCAGTGGACATAAGCCTGTTCGGTTCGTAAGCTG
TAATGCAAGTAGCGTATGCGCTCACGCAACTGGTCCAGAACCTTGACCGAACGCAGCGGTGGTAACGGCG
CAGTGGCGGTTTTCATGGCTTGTTATGACTGTTTTTTTGGGGTACAGTCTATGCCTCGGGCATCCAAGCA
GCAAGCGCGTTACGCCGTGGGTCGATGTTTGATGTTATGGAGCAGCAACGATGTTACGCAGCAGGGCAGT
CGCCCTAAAACAAAGTTAAACATCATGGGGGAAGCGGTGATCGCCGAAGTATCGACTCAACTATCAGAGG
TAGTTGGCGTCATCGAGCGCCATCTCGAACCGACGTTGCTGGCCGTACATTTGTACGGCTCCGCAGTGGA
TGGCGGCCTGAAGCCACACAGTGATATTGATTTGCTGGTTACGGTGACCGTAAGGCTTGATGAAACAACG
CGGCGAGCTTTGATCAACGACCTTTTGGAAACTTCGGCTTCCCCTGGAGAGAGCGAGATTCTCCGCGCTG
TAGAAGTCACCATTGTTGTGCACGACGACATCATTCCGTGGCGTTATCCAGCTAAGCGCGAACTGCAATT
TGGAGAATGGCAGCGCAATGACATTCTTGCAGGTATCTTCGAGCCAGCCACGATCGACATTGATCTGGCT
ATCTTGCTGACAAAAGCAAGAGAACATAGCGTTGCCTTGGTAGGTCCAGCGGCGGAGGAACTCTTTGATC
CGGTTCCTGAACAGGATCTATTTGAGGCGCTAAATGAAACCTTAACGCTATGGAACTCGCCGCCCGACTG
GGCTGGCGATGAGCGAAATGTAGTGCTTACGTTGTCCCGCATTTGGTACAGCGCAGTAACCGGCAAAATC
GCGCCGAAGGATGTCGCTGCCGACTGGGCAATGGAGCGCCTGCCGGCCCAGTATCAGCCCGTCATACTTG
AAGCTAGACAGGCTTATCTTGGACAAGAAGAAGATCGCTTGGCCTCGCGCGCAGATCAGTTGGAAGAATT
TGTCCACTACGTGAAAGGCGAGATCACCAAGGTAGTCGGCAAATAATGTCTAGCTAGAAATTCGTTCAAG
CCGACGCCGCTTCGCGGCGCGGCTTAACTCAAGCGTTAGATGCACTAAGCACATAATTGCTCACAGCCAA
ACTATCAGGTCAAGTCTGCTTTTATTATTTTTAAGCGTGCATAATAAGCCCTACACAAATTGGGAGATAT
ATCATGCATGACCAAAATCCCTTAACGTGAGTTTTCGTTCCACTGAGCGTCAGACCCCGTAGAAAAGATC
AAAGGATCTTCTTGAGATCCTTTTTTTCTGCGCGTAATCTGCTGCTTGCAAACAAAAAAACCACCGCTAC
CAGCGGTGGTTTGTTTGCCGGATCAAGAGCTACCAACTCTTTTTCCGAAGGTAACTGGCTTCAGCAGAGC
GCAGATACCAAATACTGTCCTTCTAGTGTAGCCGTAGTTAGGCCACCACTTCAAGAACTCTGTAGCACCG
CCTACATACCTCGCTCTGCTAATCCTGTTACCAGTGGCTGCTGCCAGTGGCGATAAGTCGTGTCTTACCG
GGTTGGACTCAAGACGATAGTTACCGGATAAGGCGCAGCGGTCGGGCTGAACGGGGGGTTCGTGCACACA
GCCCAGCTTGGAGCGAACGACCTACACCGAACTGAGATACCTACAGCGTGAGCTATGAGAAAGCGCCACG
CTTCCCGAAGGGAGAAAGGCGGACAGGTATCCGGTAAGCGGCAGGGTCGGAACAGGAGAGCGCACGAGGG
AGCTTCCAGGGGGAAACGCCTGGTATCTTTATAGTCCTGTCGGGTTTCGCCACCTCTGACTTGAGCGTCG
ATTTTTGTGATGCTCGTCAGGGGGGCGGAGCCTATGGAAAAACGCCAGCAACGCGGCCTTTTTACGGTTC
CTGGCCTTTTGCTGGCCTTTTGCTCACATGTTCTTTCCTGCGTTATCCCCTGATTCTGTGGATAACCGTA
TTACCGCCTTTGAGTGAGCTGATACCGCTCGCCGCAGCCGAACGACCGAGCGCAGCGAGTCAGTGAGCGA
GGAAGCGGAAGAGCGCCTGATGCGGTATTTTCTCCTTACGCATCTGTGCGGTATTTCACACCGCATATGG
TGCACTCTCAGTACAATCTGCTCTGATGCCGCATAGTTAAGCCAGTATACACTCCGCTATCGCTACGTGA
CTGGGTCATGGCTGCGCCCCGACACCCGCCAACACCCGCTGACGCGCCCTGACGGGCTTGTCTGCTCCCG
GCATCCGCTTACAGACAAGCTGTGACCGTCTCCGGGAGCTGCATGTGTCAGAGGTTTTCACCGTCATCAC
CGAAACGCGCGAGGCAGGGTGCCTTGATGTGGGCGCCGGCGGTCGAGTGGCGACGGCGCGGCTTGTCCGC
GCCCTGGTAGATTGCCTGGCCGTAGGCCAGCCATTTTTGAGCGGCCAGCGGCCGCGATAGGCCGACGCGA
AGCGGCGGGGCGTAGGGAGCGCAGCGACCGAAGGGTAGGCGCTTTTTGCAGCTCTTCGGCTGTGCGCTGG
CCAGACAGTTATGCACAGGCCAGGCGGGTTTTAAGAGTTTTAATAAGTTTTAAAGAGTTTTAGGCGGAAA
AATCGCCTTTTTTCTCTTTTATATCAGTCACTTACATGTGTGACCGGTTCCCAATGTACGGCTTTGGGTT
CCCAATGTACGGGTTCCGGTTCCCAATGTACGGCTTTGGGTTCCCAATGTACGTGCTATCCACAGGAAAG
AGACCTTTTCGACCTTTTTCCCCTGCTAGGGCAATTTGCCCTAGCATCTGCTCCGTACATTAGGAACCGG
CGGATGCTTCGCCCTCGATCAGGTTGCGGTAGCGCATGACTAGGATCGGGCCAGCCTGCCCCGCCTCCTC
CTTCAAATCGTACTCCGGCAGGTCATTTGACCCGATCAGCTTGCGCACGGTGAAACAGAACTTCTTGAAC
TCTCCGGCGCTGCCACTGCGTTCGTAGATCGTCTTGAACAACCATCTGGCTTCTGCCTTGCCTGCGGCGC
GGCGTGCCAGGCGGTAGAGAAAACGGCCGATGCCGGGATCGATCAAAAAGTAATCGGGGTGAACCGTCAG
CACGTCCGGGTTCTTGCCTTCTGTGATCTCGCGGTACATCCAATCAGCTAGCTCGATCTCGATGTACTCC
GGCCGCCCGGTTTCGCTCTTTACGATCTTGTAGCGGCTAATCAAGGCTTCACCCTCGGATACCGTCACCA
GGCGGCCGTTCTTGGCCTTCTTCGTACGCTGCATGGCAACGTGCGTGGTGTTTAACCGAATGCAGGTTTC
TACCAGGTCGTCTTTCTGCTTTCCGCCATCGGCTCGCCGGCAGAACTTGAGTACGTCCGCAACGTGTGGA
CGGAACACGCGGCCGGGCTTGTCTCCCTTCCCTTCCCGGTATCGGTTCATGGATTCGGTTAGATGGGAAA
CCGCCATCAGTACCAGGTCGTAATCCCACACACTGGCCATGCCGGCCGGCCCTGCGGAAACCTCTACGTG
CCCGTCTGGAAGCTCGTAGCGGATCACCTCGCCAGCTCGTCGGTCACGCTTCGACAGACGGAAAACGGCC
ACGTCCATGATGCTGCGACTATCGCGGGTGCCCACGTCATAGAGCATCGGAACGAAAAAATCTGGTTGCT
CGTCGCCCTTGGGCGGCTTCCTAATCGACGGCGCACCGGCTGCCGGCGGTTGCCGGGATTCTTTGCGGAT
TCGATCAGCGGCCGCTTGCCACGATTCACCGGGGCGTGCTTCTGCCTCGATGCGTTGCCGCTGGGCGGCC
TGCGCGGCCTTCAACTTCTCCACCAGGTCATCACCCAGCGCCGCGCCGATTTGTACCGGGCCGGATGGTT
TGCGACCGCTCACGCCGATTCCTCGGGCTTGGGGGTTCCAGTGCCATTGCAGGGCCGGCAGACAACCCAG
CCGCTTACGCCTGGCCAACCGCCCGTTCCTCCACACATGGGGCATTCCACGGCGTCGGTGCCTGGTTGTT
CTTGATTTTCCATGCCGCCTCCTTTAGCCGCTAAAATTCATCTACTCATTTATTCATTTGCTCATTTACT
CTGGTAGCTGCGCGATGTATTCAGATAGCAGCTCGGTAATGGTCTTGCCTTGGCGTACCGCGTACATCTT
CAGCTTGGTGTGATCCTCCGCCGGCAACTGAAAGTTGACCCGCTTCATGGCTGGCGTGTCTGCCAGGCTG
GCCAACGTTGCAGCCTTGCTGCTGCGTGCGCTCGGACGGCCGGCACTTAGCGTGTTTGTGCTTTTGCTCA
TTTTCTCTTTACCTCATTAACTCAAATGAGTTTTGATTTAATTTCAGCGGCCAGCGCCTGGACCTCGCGG
GCAGCGTCGCCCTCGGGTTCTGATTCAAGAACGGTTGTGCCGGCGGCGGCAGTGCCTGGGTAGCTCACGC
GCTGCGTGATACGGGACTCAAGAATGGGCAGCTCGTACCCGGCCAGCGCCTCGGCAACCTCACCGCCGAT
GCGCGTGCCTTTGATCGCCCGCGACACGACAAAGGCCGCTTGTAGCCTTCCATCCGTGACCTCAATGCGC
TGCTTAACCAGCTCCACCAGGTCGGCGGTGGCCCATATGTCGTAAGGGCTTGGCTGCACCGGAATCAGCA
CGAAGTCGGCTGCCTTGATCGCGGACACAGCCAAGTCCGCCGCCTGGGGCGCTCCGTCGATCACTACGAA
GTCGCGCCGGCCGATGGCCTTCACGTCGCGGTCAATCGTCGGGCGGTCGATGCCGACAACGGTTAGCGGT
TGATCTTCCCGCACGGCCGCCCAATCGCGGGCACTGCCCTGGGGATCGGAATCGACTAACAGAACATCGG
CCCCGGCGAGTTGCAGGGCGCGGGCTAGATGGGTTGCGATGGTCGTCTTGCCTGACCCGCCTTTCTGGTT
AAGTACAGCGATAACCTTCATGCGTTCCCCTTGCGTATTTGTTTATTTACTCATCGCATCATATACGCAG
CGACCGCATGACGCAAGCTGTTTTACTCAAATACACATCACCTTTTTAGACGGCGGCGCTCGGTTTCTTC
AGCGGCCAAGCTGGCCGGCCAGGCCGCCAGCTTGGCATCAGACAAACCGGCCAGGATTTCATGCAGCCGC
ACGGTTGAGACGTGCGCGGGCGGCTCGAACACGTACCCGGCCGCGATCATCTCCGCCTCGATCTCTTCGG
TAATGAAAAACGGTTCGTCCTGGCCGTCCTGGTGCGGTTTCATGCTTGTTCCTCTTGGCGTTCATTCTCG
GCGGCCGCCAGGGCGTCGGCCTCGGTCAATGCGTCCTCACGGAAGGCACCGCGCCGCCTGGCCTCGGTGG
GCGTCACTTCCTCGCTGCGCTCAAGTGCGCGGTACAGGGTCGAGCGATGCACGCCAAGCAGTGCAGCCGC
CTCTTTCACGGTGCGGCCTTCCTGGTCGATCAGCTCGCGGGCGTGCGCGATCTGTGCCGGGGTGAGGGTA
GGGCGGGGGCCAAACTTCACGCCTCGGGCCTTGGCGGCCTCGCGCCCGCTCCGGGTGCGGTCGATGATTA
GGGAACGCTCGAACTCGGCAATGCCGGCGAACACGGTCAACACCATGCGGCCGGCCGGCGTGGTGGTGTC
GGCCCACGGCTCTGCCAGGCTACGCAGGCCCGCGCCGGCCTCCTGGATGCGCTCGGCAATGTCCAGTAGG
TCGCGGGTGCTGCGGGCCAGGCGGTCTAGCCTGGTCACTGTCACAACGTCGCCAGGGCGTAGGTGGTCAA
GCATCCTGGCCAGCTCCGGGCGGTCGCGCCTGGTGCCGGTGATCTTCTCGGAAAACAGCTTGGTGCAGCC
GGCCGCGTGCAGTTCGGCCCGTTGGTTGGTCAAGTCCTGGTCGTCGGTGCTGACGCGGGCATAGCCCAGC
AGGCCAGCGGCGGCGCTCTTGTTCATGGCGTAATGTCTCCGGTTCTAGTCGCAAGTATTCTACTTTATGC
GACTAAAACACGCGACAAGAAAACGCCAGGAAAAGGGCAGGGCGGCAGCCTGTCGCGTAACTTAGGACTT
GTGCGACATGTCGTTTTCAGAAGACGGCTGCACTGAACGTCAGAAGCCGACTGCACTATAGCAGCGGAGG
GGTTGGATCAAAGTACTTTGATCCCGAGGGGAACCCTGTGGTTGGCATGCACATACAAATGGACGAACGG
ATAAACCTTTTCACGCCCTTTTAAATATCCGATTATTCTAATAAACGCTCTTTTCTCTTAGGTTTACCCG
CCAATATATCCTGTCAAACACTGATAGTTTAAACTGAAGGCGGGAAACGACAATCTGATCCAAGCTCAAG
CTGCTCTAGCATTCGCCATTCAGGCTGCGCAACTGTTGGGAAGGGCGATCGGTGCGGGCCTCTTCGCTAT
TACGCCAGCTGGCGAAAGGGGGATGTGCTGCAAGGCGATTAAGTTGGGTAACGCCAGGGTTTTCCCAGTC
ACGACGTTGTAAAACGACGGCCAGTGCCAAGCTTGTGGATCCCCCATCACAACTTTGTATAGAAAAGTTG
GCTCCGAATTCGCCCTTAGTCTAGCTCAACAGAGCTTTTAACCCAAATTGGTACAATAGAATACAACTTT
AGATCATAATTCTCAAAAGAAAGAGATTCCTTAGCTATTCTATCTGCCACTCCATTTCCTTCTCGGCTTG
TATGCACAAGCATAAAATCCTCAAACTTGCTAAGTAGATACTTTATGTCTTGGATAATTGGATTGAGACT
TGACAAGCATAACTTTCATGTAACCAAAGACACAAGTTGCTGAGAATCCACCTCAAAAATGATCTTCCTA
TAATTGAATCGGGATAATGACAGCACAGCCCATCTAAGAGCCTCCACTTCTACTTCCAGCACGCTTCTTA
CTTTTACCACAGCTCTTGCACCTAACCATAACACCTTCCCTGTATGATCGCGAAGCACCCACCCTAAGCC
ACATTTTAATCCTTCTGTTGGCCATGCCCCATCAAAGTTGCACTTAACCCAAGATTGTGGTGGAGCTTCC
CATGTTTCTCGTCTGTCCCGACGGTGTTGTGGTTGGTGCTTTCCTTACATTCTGAGCCTCTTTCCTTCTA
ATCCACTCATCTGCATCTTCTTGTGTCCTTACTAATACCTCATTGGTTCCAAATTCCCTCCCTTTAAGCA
CCAGCTCGTTTCTGTTCTTCCACAGCCTCCCAAGTATCCAAGGGACTAAAGCCTCCACATTCTTCAGATC
AGGATATTCTTGTTTAAGATGTTGAACTCTATGGAGGTTTGTATGAACTGATGATCTAGGACCGGATAAG
TTCCCTTCTTCATAGCGAACTTATTCAAAGAATGTTTTGTGTATCATTCTTGTTACATTGTTATTAATGA
AAAAATATTATTGGTCATTGGACTGAACACGAGTGTTAAATATGGACCAGGCCCCAAATAAGATCCATTG
ATATATGAATTAAATAACAAGAATAAATCGAGTCACCAAACCACTTGCCTTTTTTAACGAGACTTGTTCA
CCAACTTGATACAAAAGTCATTATCCTATGCAAATCAATAATCATACAAAAATATCCAATAACACTAAAA
AATTAAAAGAAATGGATAATTTCACAATATGTTATACGATAAAGAAGTTACTTTTCCAAGAAATTCACTG
ATTTTATAAGCCCACTTGCATTAGATAAATGGCAAAAAAAAACAAAAAGGAAAAGAAATAAAGCACGAAG
AATTCTAGAAAATACGAAATACGCTTCAATGCAGTGGGACCCACGGTTCAATTATTGCCAATTTTCAGCT
CCACCGTATATTTAAAAAATAAAACGATAATGCTAAAAAAATATAAATCGTAACGATCGTTAAATCTCAA
CGGCTGGATCTTATGACGACCGTTAGAAATTGTGGTTGTCGACGAGTCAGTAATAAACGGCGTCAAAGTG
GTTGCAGCCGGCACACACGAGTCGTGTTTATCAACTCAAAGCACAAATACTTTTCCTCAACCTAAAAATA
AGGCAATTAGCCAAAAACAACTTTGCGTGTAAACAACGCTCAATACACGTGTCATTTTATTATTAGCTAT
TGCTTCACCGCCTTAGCTTTCTCGTGACCTAGTCGTCCTCGTCTTTTCTTCTTCTTCTTCTATAAAACAA
TACCCAAAGAGCTCTTCTTCTTCACAATTCAGATTTCAATTTCTCAAAATCTTAAAAACTTTCTCTCAAT
TCTCTCTACCGTGATCAAGGTAAATTTCTGTGTTCCTTATTCTCTCAAAATCTTCGATTTTGTTTTCGTT
CGATCCCAATTTCGTATATGTTCTTTGGTTTAGATTCTGTTAATCTTAGATCGAAGACGATTTTCTGGGT
TTGATCGTTAGATATCATCTTAATTCTCGATTAGGGTTTCATAGATATCATCCGATTTGTTCAAATAATT
TGAGTTTTGTCGAATAATTACTCTTCGATTTGTGATTTCTATCTAGATCTGGTGTTAGTTTCTAGTTTGT
GCGATCGAATTTGTCGATTAATCTGAGTTTTTCTGATTAACAGAAGGGCGAATTCGACCCAAGTTTGTAC
AAAAAAGCAGGCTCCGCGGCCGCATGGGCAAGCCCATCCCCAACCCCCTGCTGGGCCTGGACAGCACCGC
TAGCATCCCGCTGCTGAACGCTAAACAGATTCTGGGACAGCTGGACGGCGGGAGCGTGGCAGTCCTGCCT
GTGGTCGACTCCACCAATCAGTACCTGCTGGATCGAATCGGCGAGCTGAAGAGTGGGGATGCTTGCATTG
CAGAATATCAGCAGGCAGGGAGAGGAAGCAGAGGGAGGAAATGGTTCTCTCCTTTTGGAGCTAACCTGTA
CCTGAGTATGTTTTGGCGCCTGAAGCGGGGACCAGCAGCAATCGGCCTGGGCCCGGTCATCGGAATTGTC
ATGGCAGAAGCGCTGCGAAAGCTGGGAGCAGACAAGGTGCGAGTCAAATGGCCCAATGACCTGTATCTGC
AGGATAGAAAGCTGGCAGGCATCCTGGTGGAGCTGGCCGGAATAACAGGCGATGCTGCACAGATCGTCAT
TGGCGCCGGGATTAACGTGGCTATGAGGCGCGTGGAGGAAAGCGTGGTCAATCAGGGCTGGATCACACTG
CAGGAAGCAGGGATTAACCTGGACAGGAATACTCTGGCCGCTATGCTGATCCGAGAGCTGCGGGCAGCCC
TGGAACTGTTCGAGCAGGAAGGCCTGGCTCCATATCTGTCACGGTGGGAGAAGCTGGATAACTTCATCAA
TAGACCCGTGAAGCTGATCATTGGGGACAAAGAGATTTTCGGGATTAGCCGGGGGATTGATAAACAGGGA
GCCCTGCTGCTGGAACAGGACGGAGTTATCAAACCCTGGATGGGCGGAGAAATCAGTCTGCGGTCTGCCG
AAAAGCTGCAGCTGCCTCCCCTGGAGCGCCTGACCCTGGACGGAGGCGGTGGAAGCGGCGGAGGTTCCAT
GGTGAGCAAGGGCGAGGAGCTGTTCACCGGGGTGGTGCCCATCCTGGTCGAGCTGGACGGCGACGTAAAC
GGCCACAAGTTCAGCGTGTCCGGCGAGGGCGAGGGCGATGCCACCTACGGCAAGCTGACCCTGAAGTTCA
TCTGCACCACCGGCAAGCTGCCCGTGCCCTGGCCCACCCTCGTGACCACCTTCGGCTACGGCCTGCAGTG
CTTCGCCCGCTACCCCGACCACATGAAGCAGCACGACTTCTTCAAGTCCGCCATGCCCGAAGGCTACGTC
CAGGAGCGCACCATCTTCTTCAAGGACGACGGCAACTACAAGACCCGCGCCGAGGTGAAGTTCGAGGGCG
ACACCCTGGTGAACCGCATCGAGCTGAAGGGCATCGACTTCAAGGAGGACGGCAACATCCTGGGGCACAA
GCTGGAGTACAACTACAACAGCCACAACGTCTATATCATGGCCGACAAGCAGAAGAACGGCATCAAGGTG
AACTTCAAGATCCGCCACAACATCGAGGACGGCAGCGTGCAGCTCGCCGACCACTACCAGCAGAACACCC
CCATCGGCGACGGCCCCGTGCTGCTGCCCGACAACCACTACCTGAGCTACCAGTCCGCCCTGAGCAAAGA
CCCCAACGAGAAGCGCGATCACATGGTCCTGCTGGAGTTCGTGACCGCCGCCGGGATCACTCTCGGCATG
GACGAGCTGTACAAGTAAGGGCCCAAGGGTGGGCGCGCCGACCCAGCTTTCTTGTACAAAGTGGTTGATA
ACAGCGCTTAGAGCTCGAATTTCCCCGATCGTTCAAACATTTGGCAATAAAGTTTCTTAAGATTGAATCC
TGTTGCCGGTCTTGCGATGATTATCATATAATTTCTGTTGAATTACGTTAAGCATGTAATAATTAACATG
TAATGCATGACGTTATTTATGAGATGGGTTTTTATGATTAGAGTCCCGCAATTATACATTTAATACGCGA
TAGAAAACAAAATATAGCGCGC
Features (pLannotate 1.2.2; 28 found; start..end, strand, type, name):
    102..124     -  protein_bind   lac operator (fragment): The lac repressor binds to the lac operator to inhibit transcription in E. coli. This inhibition can be relieved by adding lactose or isopropyl-β-D-thiogalactopyranoside (IPTG). lac repressor encoded by lacI
    128..158     -  promoter       lac promoter: promoter for the E. coli lac operon
    173..194     -  protein_bind   CAP binding site: CAP binding activates transcription in the presence of cAMP. E. coli catabolite activator protein
    230..482     -  terminator     NOS terminator: nopaline synthase terminator and poly(A) signal
    514..627     -  CDS            bah (fragment): BAH_STRHY - Protein inferred from homology: Swiss-Prot protein existence level 3. This protein removes the N-acetyl group from bialaphos as one of the final steps of the bialaphos biosynthetic pathway. From Streptomyces hygroscopicus.
    642..1193    -  CDS            BlpR: phosphinothricin acetyltransferase; Streptomyces hygroscopicus bar; confers resistance to bialophos or phosphinothricin
   1245..1424    -  promoter       NOS promoter: nopaline synthase promoter
   1504..1833    -  CDS            tnpA (fragment): TN5P_ECOLX - Also known as tnp. Experimental evidence at protein level: Swiss-Prot protein existence level 1. Mediates transposition of transposon Tn5 by a 'cut and paste' mechanism. First, the monomeric transposase binds the 19 bp inverted DNA repeats flanking the transposon. Then, dimerization of the DNA- bound transposase creates a synaptic DNA complex. After nicking of the first DNA strand, excision of the transposon proceeds through a series of intermediates. The transposase then mediates the insertion of the transposon at a new site by strand transfer. The activity of the wild- type tran
   1930..1954    -  misc_feature   LB T-DNA repeat: left border repeat from nopaline C58 T-DNA
   2213..2236    +  promoter       Pc promoter (fragment): intI1 (promoter lies within the coding sequence); class 1 integron promoter
   2412..2468    +  CDS            GmR (fragment): gentamycin acetyltransferase; aacC1; confers resistance to gentamycin
   2479..3266    +  CDS            SmR (fragment): aminoglycoside adenylyltransferase (Murphy, 1985); aadA; confers resistance to spectinomycin and streptomycin
   3512..4100    +  rep_origin     ori: high-copy-number ColE1/pMB1/pBR322/pUC origin of replication
   4286..4426    -  misc_feature   bom: basis of mobility region from pBR322
   4528..4567    -  CDS            rop (fragment): Rop protein, which maintains plasmids at low copy number; rop
   4770..4964    -  rep_origin     pVS1 oriV: origin of replication for the Pseudomonas plasmid pVS1 (Heeb et al., 2000)
   5030..6103    -  CDS            pVS1 RepA: replication protein from the Pseudomonas plasmid pVS1 (Heeb et al., 2000)
   6532..7161    -  CDS            pVS1 StaA: stability protein from the Pseudomonas plasmid pVS1 (Heeb et al., 2000)
   7721..8122    -  CDS            Y4CG_SINFN (fragment): Protein inferred from homology: Swiss-Prot protein existence level 3. From Sinorhizobium fredii (strain NBRC 101917 / NGR234).
   8462..8486    -  misc_feature   RB T-DNA repeat: right border repeat from nopaline C58 T-DNA
   8552..8706    -  CDS            lacZα (fragment): LacZα fragment of β-galactosidase; lacZ fragment
   8730..8750    +  protein_bind   attB4: mutant version of attB; core recombination site for the Gateway® BP reaction BP Clonase™
  10770..10790   +  protein_bind   attB1: mutant version of attB; core recombination site for the Gateway® BP reaction BP Clonase™
  10855..11625   +  CDS            miniTurbo: N-terminally truncated mutant of the E. coli biotin ligase BioID engineered for improved catalytic efficiency (Branon et al., 2018)
  11632..11658   +  CDS            NES: nuclear export signal from the HIV Rev protein (Fischer et al., 1995)
  11689..12408   +  CDS            EYFP: enhanced YFP mammalian codon-optimized
  12431..12455   -  protein_bind   attB2: mutant version of attB; recombination site for the Gateway® BP reaction BP Clonase™
  12487..47      +  terminator     NOS terminator (across the origin): nopaline synthase terminator and poly(A) signal
