[The description below was written by a language model from this plasmid's Addgene catalogue record and pLannotate feature annotations shown in this document.]
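Description:
R4pGWB601_UBQ10p-miniTurbo-NES-YFP is a 12.7 kb plant binary vector built on the R4pGWB601 Gateway backbone and intended for Agrobacterium-mediated T-DNA delivery. It carries a ColE1/pBR322-type origin with a bom site for propagation in E. coli, and the pVS1 oriV with the RepA and StaA genes for replication and stable maintenance in Agrobacterium. Bacterial selection is by spectinomycin through the aadA (SmR) gene. Between the nopaline-type left and right T-DNA border repeats sits a plant selection cassette in which the NOS promoter drives the bar gene (phosphinothricin acetyltransferase) with a NOS terminator, conferring Basta resistance on transformed plants.

The payload was assembled by multisite Gateway recombination, which left attB4, attB1 and attB2 sites in the final plasmid. According to the catalogue entry the promoter is Arabidopsis UBQ10; it is not annotated in the feature table, but the roughly 2 kb interval between attB4 and attB1 is where a promoter would sit in this vector design. Between attB1 and attB2 lies the fusion coding sequence: miniTurbo, an N-terminally truncated (residues 1–63 deleted), multiply mutated, human codon-optimised E. coli BirA biotin ligase. It is followed by an HIV Rev-type nuclear export signal, a GS linker and EYFP, and terminated by a NOS terminator. The record also lists an N-terminal V5 tag, which is not annotated in the table.

The NES keeps the fusion in the cytosol, and YFP allows its expression and localisation to be checked. The construct provides broad expression of cytosolic miniTurbo for biotin-based proximity labelling in plants. The associated work applied TurboID-type ligases to protein complexes and cell type-specific organellar proteomes in Arabidopsis.
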