Addgene plasmid #127369: R4pGWB601_UBQ10p-miniTurbo-NES-YFP
Purpose: Binary vector for expressing cytosolic miniTurbo-YFP under the UBQ10 promoter in plants
Depositing lab: Dominique Bergmann. Depositing organization: Stanford University. Publication: Proximity labeling of protein complexes and cell type-specific organellar proteomes in Arabidopsis enabled by TurboID. Mair A, Xu SL, Branon TC, Ting AY, Bergmann DC. Elife. 2019 Sep 19;8. pii: 47864. doi: 10.7554/eLife.47864. PubMed 31535972.
Backbone
  Vector backbone: R4pGWB601
  Backbone manufacturer: http://shimane-u.org/nakagawa/gbv.htm
  Total vector size (bp): 12692
  Vector type: Plant Expression
  Selectable markers: Basta
Growth in bacteria
  Bacterial resistance: Spectinomycin, 50 μg/mL
  Growth temperature: 37°C
  Growth strain: DH5alpha
  Copy number: Unknown
Gene/Insert
  Gene/Insert name: miniTurbo (BirA mutant)
  Species: BirA from E. coli, codon optimized for human and mutated
  Insert size (bp): 771
  Mutation: aa1-63 deleted; Q65P, I87V, R118S, E140K, Q141R, S150G, L151P, V160A, T192A, K194I, M209V, I305V
  Promoter: Arabidopsis UBQ10 promoter
  Tag / fusion protein: V5 (N terminal on insert); NES (C terminal on insert); GS linker (C terminal on insert); YFP (C terminal on insert)
  Cloning method: Gateway Cloning
  Sequencing primers: 5′ M13 fw; 3′ M13 rv
Resource information
  A portion of this plasmid was derived from a plasmid made by: miniTurbo was obtained from Alice Ting's lab at Stanford University (cloned from V5-miniTurbo-NES_pCDNA3, Addgene catalog #107170).
Terms and licenses: Academic/Nonprofit Terms; Industry Terms: Not Available to Industry
How to cite: R4pGWB601_UBQ10p-miniTurbo-NES-YFP was a gift from Dominique Bergmann (Addgene plasmid # 127369 ; http://n2t.net/addgene:127369 ; RRID:Addgene_127369)
